>Addgene plasmid #101792 | pMXs-mPKR-FLAG-IG | depositor full sequence | sequence record 192510 | Full Sequence
CCCGAAAAGTGCCACCTGCATAATGAAAGACCCCACCTGTAGGTTTGGCAAGCTAGCTTAAGTAACGCCA
TTTTGCAAGGCATGGAAAAATACATAACTGAGAATAGAAAAGTTCAGATCAAGGTCAGGAACAGATGGAA
CAGCTGAATATGGGCCAAACAGGATATCTGTGGTAAGCAGTTCCTGCCCCGGCTCAGGGCCAAGAACAGA
TGGAACAGCTGAATATGGGCCAAACAGGATATCTGTGGTAAGCAGTTCCTGCCCCGGCTCAGGGCCAAGA
ACAGATGGTCCCCAGATGCGGTCCAGCCCTCAGCAGTTTCTAGAGAACCATCAGATGTTTCCAGGGTGCC
CCAAGGACCTGAAATGACCCTGTGCCTTATTTGAACTAACCAATCAGTTCGCTTCTCGCTTCTGTTCGCG
CGCTTCTGCTCCCCGAGCTCAATAAAAGAGCCCACAACCCCTCACTCGGCGCGCCAGTCCTCCGATTGAC
TGAGTCGCCCGGGTACCCGTGTATCCAATAAACCCTCTTGCAGTTGCATCCGACTTGTGGTCTCGCTGTT
CCTTGGGAGGGTCTCCTCTGAGTGATTGACTACCCGTCAGCGGGGGTCTTTCATTTGGGGGCTCGTCCGG
GATCGGGAGACCCCTGCCCAGGGACCACCGACCCACCACCGGGAGGTAAGCTGGCCAGCAACTTATCTGT
GTCTGTCCGATTGTCTAGTGTCTATGACTGATTTTATGCGCCTGCGTCGGTACTAGTTAGCTAACTAGCT
CTGTATCTGGCGGACCCGTGGTGGAACTGACGAGTTCGGAACACCCGGCCGCAACCCTGGGAGACGTCCC
AGGGACTTCGGGGGCCGTTTTTGTGGCCCGACCTGAGTCCAAAAATCCCGATCGTTTTGGACTCTTTGGT
GCACCCCCCTAATAGGAGGGATATGTGGTTCTGGTAGGAGACGAGAACCTAAAACAGTTCCCGCCTCCGT
CTGAATTTTTGCTTTCGGTTTGGGACCGAAGCCGCGCCGCGCGTCTTGTCTGCTGCAGCATCGTTCTGTG
TTGTCTCTGTCTGACTGTGTTTCTGTATTTGTCTGAAAATTAGGGCCAGACTGTTACCACTCCCTTAAGT
TTGACCTTAGGTCACTGGAAAGATGTCGAGCGGATCGCTCACAACCAGTCGGTAGATGTCAAGAAGAGAC
GTTGGGTTACCTTCTGCTCTGCAGAATGGCCAACCTTTAACGTCGGATGGCCGCGAGACGGCACCTTTAA
CCGAGACCTCATCACCCAGGTTAAGATCAAGGTCTTTTCACCTGGCCCGCATGGACACCCAGACCAGGTC
CCCTACATCGTGACCTGGGAAGCCTTGGCTTTTGACCCCCCTCCCTGGGTCAAGCCCTTTGTACACCCTA
AGCCTCCGCCTCCTCTTCCTCCATCCGCCCCGTCTCTCCCCCTTGAACCTCCTCGTTCGACCCCGCCTCG
ATCCTCCCTTTATCCAGCCCTCACTCCTTCTCTAGGCGCCCCCATATGGCCATATGAGATCTTATATGGG
GCACCCCCGCCCCTTGTAAACTTCCCTGACCCTGACATGACAAGAGTTACTAACAGCCCCTCTCTCCAAG
CTCACTTACAGGCTCTCTACTTAGTCCAGCACGAAGTCTGGAGACCTCTGGCGGCAGCCTACCAAGAACA
ACTGGACCGACCGGTGGTACCTCACCCTTACCGAGTCGGCGACACAGTGTGGGTCCGCCGACACCAGACT
AAGAACCTAGAACCTCGCTGGAAAGGACCTTACACAGTCCTGCTGACCACCCCCACCGCCCTCAAAGTAG
ACGGCATCGCAGCTTGGATACACGCCGCCCACGTGAAGGCTGCCGACCCCGGGGGTGGACCATCCTCTAG
ACTGCCGGATCTAGCTAGTTAATTAAGGATCCCAGTGTGGTGGTACGGGAATTCCTGCAGCCACCATGGC
CAGTGATACCCCAGGTTTCTACATGGACAAACTTAATAAATACCGCCAGATGCACGGAGTAGCCATTACG
TATAAAGAACTTAGTACTTCGGGACCTCCACATGACAGAAGGTTTACATTTCAAGTTTTAATAGATGAGA
AGGAATTTCCAGAAGCCAAAGGTAGATCAAAGCAGGAGGCAAGAAACGCTGCAGCCAAATTAGCTGTTGA
TATACTTGATAACGAAAACAAGGTGGATTGTCACACGAGTGCATCTGAGCAAGGCTTGTTCGTTGGTAAC
TACATAGGCCTTGTCAATAGCTTTGCCCAGAAGAAAAAGCTGTCTGTAAATTATGAACAGTGTGAGCCCA
ACTCTGAGTTGCCTCAAAGATTTATTTGTAAATGCAAAATTGGGCAGACAATGTATGGTACTGGTTCAGG
TGTCACCAAACAGGAGGCAAAGCAGTTGGCTGCGAAAGAAGCCTATCAGAAGCTGTTAAAGAGCCCGCCG
AAAACTGCCGGAACATCCTCTAGCGTTGTCACATCTACATTCAGTGGCTTTTCCAGCAGCTCGTCTATGA
CAAGTAATGGTGTTTCCCAGTCAGCACCTGGAAGTTTTTCCTCAGAGAACGTGTTTACGAACGGTCTCGG
AGAAAATAAAAGGAAATCAGGAGTAAAAGTATCCCCTGATGATGTGCAAAGAAATAAATATACCTTGGAC
GCCAGGTTTAACAGCGATTTTGAAGACATAGAAGAAATTGGCTTAGGTGGATTTGGTCAAGTTTTCAAAG
CGAAACACAGAATTGATGGAAAGAGATACGCTATTAAGCGCGTTAAATATAACACGGAGAAGGCGGAGCA
CGAAGTACAAGCGCTGGCAGAACTCAATCACGTCAACATTGTCCAATACCATAGTTGTTGGGAGGGAGTT
GACTATGATCCTGAGCACAGCATGAGTGATACAAGTCGATACAAAACCCGGTGCCTCTTTATTCAAATGG
AATTCTGTGATAAAGGAACTTTGGAGCAATGGATGAGAAACAGAAATCAGAGTAAAGTGGACAAAGCTTT
GATTTTGGACTTATATGAACAAATCGTGACCGGAGTGGAGTATATACACTCGAAAGGGTTAATTCACAGA
GATCTTAAGCCAGGTAATATATTTTTAGTAGATGAAAGACACATTAAGATCGGAGACTTTGGCCTTGCAA
CAGCCCTGGAAAATGATGGAAAATCCCGAACAAGGAGAACAGGAACTCTTCAATACATGAGTCCAGAACA
GTTATTTTTAAAGCACTATGGAAAAGAAGTGGACATCTTTGCTTTGGGCCTTATTCTAGCTGAACTTCTT
CACACGTGCTTCACGGAGTCAGAGAAAATAAAGTTTTTCGAAAGTCTAAGAAAAGGCGACTTCTCTAATG
ATATATTCGACAACAAAGAAAAAAGCCTTCTAAAAAAACTACTCTCAGAGAAACCCAAGGACCGACCTGA
GACATCTGAAATCCTGAAGACCTTGGCTGAATGGAGGAACATCTCAGAGAAAAAGAAAAGAAACACATGT
TGCAGGCCTCGACTCGGTCGCGAGGCCAAGGCCGACTACAAAGACCATGACGGTGATTATAAAGATCATG
ACATCGACTACAAGGATGACGATGACAAGTAGTGACTGCGGCCGCTACGTAAATTCCGCCCCCCCCCCTC
CCCCCCCCCTAACGTTACTGGCCGAAGCCGCTTGGAATAAGGCCGGTGTGCGTTTGTCTATATGTTATTT
TCCACCATATTGCCGTCTTTTGCAATGTGAGGGCCCGGAAACCTGGCCCTGTCTTCTTGACGAGCATTCC
TAGGGGTCTTTCCCCTCTCGCCAAAGGAATGCAAGGTCTGTTGAATGTCGTGAAGGAAGCAGTTCCTCTG
GAAGCTTCTTGAAGACAAACAACGTCTGTAGCGACCCTTTGCAGGCAGCGGAACCCCCCACCTGGCGACA
GGTGCCTCTGCGGCCAAAAGCCACGTGTATAAGATACACCTGCAAAGGCGGCACAACCCCAGTGCCACGT
TGTGAGTTGGATAGTTGTGGAAAGAGTCAAATGGCTCTCCTCAAGCGTATTCAACAAGGGGCTGAAGGAT
GCCCAGAAGGTACCCCATTGTATGGGATCTGATCTGGGGCCTCGGTGCACATGCTTTACATGTGTTTAGT
CGAGGTTAAAAAAACGTCTAGGCCCCCCGAACCACGGGGACGTGGTTTTCCTTTGAAAAACACGATGATA
ATATGGCCACAACCATGGTGAGCAAGGGCGAGGAGCTGTTCACCGGGGTGGTGCCCATCCTGGTCGAGCT
GGACGGCGACGTAAACGGCCACAAGTTCAGCGTGTCCGGCGAGGGCGAGGGCGATGCCACCTACGGCAAG
CTGACCCTGAAGTTCATCTGCACCACCGGCAAGCTGCCCGTGCCCTGGCCCACCCTCGTGACCACCCTGA
CCTACGGCGTGCAGTGCTTCAGCCGCTACCCCGACCACATGAAGCAGCACGACTTCTTCAAGTCCGCCAT
GCCCGAAGGCTACGTCCAGGAGCGCACCATCTTCTTCAAGGACGACGGCAACTACAAGACCCGCGCCGAG
GTGAAGTTCGAGGGCGACACCCTGGTGAACCGCATCGAGCTGAAGGGCATCGACTTCAAGGAGGACGGCA
ACATCCTGGGGCACAAGCTGGAGTACAACTACAACAGCCACAACGTCTATATCATGGCCGACAAGCAGAA
GAACGGCATCAAGGTGAACTTCAAGATCCGCCACAACATCGAGGACGGCAGCGTGCAGCTCGCCGACCAC
TACCAGCAGAACACCCCCATCGGCGACGGCCCCGTGCTGCTGCCCGACAACCACTACCTGAGCACCCAGT
CCGCCCTGAGCAAAGACCCCAACGAGAAGCGCGATCACATGGTCCTGCTGGAGTTCGTGACCGCCGCCGG
GATCACTCTCGGCATGGACGAGCTGTACAAGTAAGTCGACGATAAAATAAAAGATTTTATTTAGTCTCCA
GAAAAAGGGGGGAATGAAAGACCCCACCTGTAGGTTTGGCAAGCTAGCTTAAGTAACGCCATTTTGCAAG
GCATGGAAAAATACATAACTGAGAATAGAGAAGTTCAGATCAAGGTCAGGAACAGATGGAACAGCTGAAT
ATGGGCCAAACAGGATATCTGTGGTAAGCAGTTCCTGCCCCGGCTCAGGGCCAAGAACAGATGGAACAGC
TGAATATGGGCCAAACAGGATATCTGTGGTAAGCAGTTCCTGCCCCGGCTCAGGGCCAAGAACAGATGGT
CCCCAGATGCGGTCCAGCCCTCAGCAGTTTCTAGAGAACCATCAGATGTTTCCAGGGTGCCCCAAGGACC
TGAAATGACCCTGTGCCTTATTTGAACTAACCAATCAGTTCGCTTCTCGCTTCTGTTCGCGCGCTTCTGC
TCCCCGAGCTCAATAAAAGAGCCCACAACCCCTCACTCGGGGCGCCAGTCCTCCGATTGACTGAGTCGCC
CGGGTACCCGTGTATCCAATAAACCCTCTTGCAGTTGCATCCGACTTGTGGTCTCGCTGTTCCTTGGGAG
GGTCTCCTCTGAGTGATTGACTACCCGTCAGCGGGGGTCTTTCACATGCAGCATGTATCAAAATTAATTT
GGTTTTTTTTCTTAAGTATTTACATTAAATGGCCATAGTTGCATTAATGAATCGGCCAACGCGCGGGGAG
AGGCGGTTTGCGTATTGGGCGCTCTTCCGCTTCCTCGCTCACTGACTCGCTGCGCTCGGTCGTTCGGCTG
CGGCGAGCGGTATCAGCTCACTCAAAGGCGGTAATACGGTTATCCACAGAATCAGGGGATAACGCAGGAA
AGAACATGTGAGCAAAAGGCCAGCAAAAGGCCAGGAACCGTAAAAAGGCCGCGTTGCTGGCGTTTTTCCA
TAGGCTCCGCCCCCCTGACGAGCATCACAAAAATCGACGCTCAAGTCAGAGGTGGCGAAACCCGACAGGA
CTATAAAGATACCAGGCGTTTCCCCCTGGAAGCTCCCTCGTGCGCTCTCCTGTTCCGACCCTGCCGCTTA
CCGGATACCTGTCCGCCTTTCTCCCTTCGGGAAGCGTGGCGCTTTCTCATAGCTCACGCTGTAGGTATCT
CAGTTCGGTGTAGGTCGTTCGCTCCAAGCTGGGCTGTGTGCACGAACCCCCCGTTCAGCCCGACCGCTGC
GCCTTATCCGGTAACTATCGTCTTGAGTCCAACCCGGTAAGACACGACTTATCGCCACTGGCAGCAGCCA
CTGGTAACAGGATTAGCAGAGCGAGGTATGTAGGCGGTGCTACAGAGTTCTTGAAGTGGTGGCCTAACTA
CGGCTACACTAGAAGAACAGTATTTGGTATCTGCGCTCTGCTGAAGCCAGTTACCTTCGGAAAAAGAGTT
GGTAGCTCTTGATCCGGCAAACAAACCACCGCTGGTAGCGGTGGTTTTTTTGTTTGCAAGCAGCAGATTA
CGCGCAGAAAAAAAGGATCTCAAGAAGATCCTTTGATCTTTTCTACGGGGTCTGACGCTCAGTGGAACGA
AAACTCACGTTAAGGGATTTTGGTCATGAGATTATCAAAAAGGATCTTCACCTAGATCCTTTTGCGGCCG
GCCGCAAATCAATCTAAAGTATATATGAGTAAACTTGGTCTGACAGTTACCAATGCTTAATCAGTGAGGC
ACCTATCTCAGCGATCTGTCTATTTCGTTCATCCATAGTTGCCTGACTCCCCGTCGTGTAGATAACTACG
ATACGGGAGGGCTTACCATCTGGCCCCAGTGCTGCAATGATACCGCGAGACCCACGCTCACCGGCTCCAG
ATTTATCAGCAATAAACCAGCCAGCCGGAAGGGCCGAGCGCAGAAGTGGTCCTGCAACTTTATCCGCCTC
CATCCAGTCTATTAATTGTTGCCGGGAAGCTAGAGTAAGTAGTTCGCCAGTTAATAGTTTGCGCAACGTT
GTTGCCATTGCTACAGGCATCGTGGTGTCACGCTCGTCGTTTGGTATGGCTTCATTCAGCTCCGGTTCCC
AACGATCAAGGCGAGTTACATGATCCCCCATGTTGTGCAAAAAAGCGGTTAGCTCCTTCGGTCCTCCGAT
CGTTGTCAGAAGTAAGTTGGCCGCAGTGTTATCACTCATGGTTATGGCAGCACTGCATAATTCTCTTACT
GTCATGCCATCCGTAAGATGCTTTTCTGTGACTGGTGAGTACTCAACCAAGTCATTCTGAGAATAGTGTA
TGCGGCGACCGAGTTGCTCTTGCCCGGCGTCAATACGGGATAATACCGCGCCACATAGCAGAACTTTAAA
AGTGCTCATCATTGGAAAACGTTCTTCGGGGCGAAAACTCTCAAGGATCTTACCGCTGTTGAGATCCAGT
TCGATGTAACCCACTCGTGCACCCAACTGATCTTCAGCATCTTTTACTTTCACCAGCGTTTCTGGGTGAG
CAAAAACAGGAAGGCAAAATGCCGCAAAAAAGGGAATAAGGGCGACACGGAAATGTTGAATACTCATACT
CTTCCTTTTTCAATATTATTGAAGCATTTATCAGGGTTATTGTCTCATGAGCGGATACATATTTGAATGT
ATTTAGAAAAATAAACAAATAGGGGTTCCGCGCACATTTC
Features (pLannotate 1.2.2; 15 found; start..end, strand, type, name):
     22..615     +  LTR            LTR: long terminal repeat from Moloney murine leukemia virus
    678..877     +  misc_feature   MMLV Ψ: packaging signal of Moloney murine leukemia virus (MMLV)
    929..1017    +  misc_feature   MESV Ψ (fragment): packaging signal of murine embryonic stem cell virus
   1094..1510    +  CDS            gag (truncated): truncated Moloney murine leukemia virus (MMLV) gag gene lacking the start codon
   1520..1894    +  misc_feature   pol region: Moloney murine leukemia virus (MMLV) pol region containing the splice acceptor site
   1956..3500    +  CDS            Eif2ak2: E2AK2_MOUSE - Also known as Pkr, Prkr, Tik. Experimental evidence at protein level: Swiss-Prot protein existence level 1. IFN-induced dsRNA-dependent serine/threonine-protein kinase that phosphorylates the alpha subunit of eukaryotic translation initiation factor 2 (EIF2S1/eIF-2-alpha) and plays a key role in the innate immune response to viral infection (PubMed:20038207, PubMed:20478537, PubMed:21123651). Inhibits viral replication via the integrated stress response (ISR): EIF2S1/eIF-2-alpha phosphorylation in response to viral infection converts EIF2S1/eIF-2-alpha in a global protein synthes
   3534..3599    +  CDS            3xFLAG: three tandem FLAG® epitope tags, followed by an enterokinase cleavage site
   3739..4201    +  misc_feature   IRES: internal ribosome entry site (IRES) of the encephalomyocarditis virus (EMCV)
   4215..4934    +  CDS            EGFP: the original enhanced GFP (Yang et al., 1996) mammalian codon-optimized
   4983..5104    +  LTR            3' LTR (ΔU3) (fragment): self-inactivating 3' long terminal repeat (LTR) from Moloney murine leukemia virus
   5105..5574    +  LTR            LTR: long terminal repeat from Moloney murine leukemia virus
   5640..5692    -  CDS            lacI (fragment): lac repressor; lacI; The lac repressor binds to the lac operator to inhibit transcription in E. coli. This inhibition can be relieved by adding lactose or isopropyl-β-D-thiogalactopyranoside (IPTG).
   5875..6463    -  rep_origin     ori: high-copy-number ColE1/pMB1/pBR322/pUC origin of replication
   6627..7487    -  CDS            AmpR: β-lactamase; bla; confers resistance to ampicillin, carbenicillin, and related antibiotics
   7488..7592    -  promoter       AmpR promoter: bla
