[The description below was written by a language model from this plasmid's Addgene catalogue record and pLannotate feature annotations shown in this document.]
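Description:
pMXs-mPKR-FLAG-IG is a Moloney murine leukemia virus-based retroviral expression vector built on the pMXs-IG backbone, designed to deliver mouse PKR (Eif2ak2) into mammalian cells. In bacteria it is maintained as a high-copy plasmid through a ColE1/pUC-type origin and selected with ampicillin via the β-lactamase gene and its native promoter. A short lacI fragment annotated near the origin appears to be a backbone remnant with no evident function.

The viral portion is flanked by MMLV long terminal repeats. The 5′ LTR serves as the promoter and is followed by the extended packaging region: the MMLV Ψ signal, a fragment of MESV Ψ, a truncated gag lacking its start codon, and a pol segment carrying the splice acceptor. Together these elements allow the genomic RNA to be encapsidated when gag, pol and env are supplied in trans by a packaging cell line. Downstream, the mouse PKR coding sequence was inserted between BamHI and NotI sites and is fused at its C terminus to a 3xFLAG epitope for detection or immunoprecipitation. An EMCV IRES then drives translation of EGFP from the same bicistronic transcript, so green fluorescence marks transduced cells and substitutes for a drug selection marker, allowing sorting or gating of expressing cells. The 3′ end is annotated as a short ΔU3-type LTR fragment directly adjoining a larger MMLV LTR segment, which together likely represent a single 3′ LTR.

PKR is the interferon-induced, double-stranded-RNA-activated kinase that phosphorylates eIF2α. The associated publication concerns the four eIF2α kinases of the integrated stress response, so the vector suits stable expression of tagged PKR for studying that pathway.
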