Addgene plasmid #101792: pMXs-mPKR-FLAG-IG
Purpose: Retroviral vector encoding C-terminally FLAG tagged mouse PKR
Depositing lab: Seiichi Oyadomari. Depositing organization: Tokushima University. Publication: Integrated stress response of vertebrates is regulated by four eIF2alpha kinases. Taniuchi S, Miyake M, Tsugawa K, Oyadomari M, Oyadomari S. Sci Rep. 2016 Sep 16;6:32886. doi: 10.1038/srep32886. PubMed 27633668.
Backbone
  Vector backbone: pMXs-IG
  Backbone manufacturer: Dr. Toshio Kitamura
  Vector type: Mammalian Expression, Retroviral
  Selectable markers: EGFP
Growth in bacteria
  Bacterial resistance: Ampicillin, 100 μg/mL
  Growth temperature: 37°C
  Growth strain: NEB Stable
  Copy number: High Copy
Gene/Insert
  Gene/Insert name: Pkr (alt name: Eif2ak2)
  Species: M. musculus (mouse)
  Insert size (bp): 1692
  Entrez Gene: Eif2ak2 (a.k.a. 2310047A08Rik, 4732414G15Rik, Pkr, Prkr, Tik)
  Promoter: LTR
  Tag / fusion protein: 3xFLAG (C terminal on insert)
  Cloning method: Restriction Enzyme; 5′ cloning site BamHI (not destroyed); 3′ cloning site NotI (not destroyed)
  Sequencing primers: 5′ unknown
Terms and licenses: Academic/Nonprofit Terms; Industry Terms: Not Available to Industry
How to cite: pMXs-mPKR-FLAG-IG was a gift from Seiichi Oyadomari (Addgene plasmid # 101792 ; http://n2t.net/addgene:101792 ; RRID:Addgene_101792)
