>Addgene plasmid #101792 | pMXs-mPKR-FLAG-IG | addgene partial sequence | sequence record 194347 | Addgene Partial NGS Result
CAATGTGAGGGCCCGGAAACCTGGCCCTGTCTTCTTGACGAGCATTCCTAGGGGTCTTTCCCCTCTCGCC
AAAGGAATGCAAGGTCTGTTGAATGTCGTGAAGGAAGCAGTTCCTCTGGAAGCTTCTTGAAGACAAACAA
CGTCTGTAGCGACCCTTTGCAGGCAGCGGAACCCCCCACCTGGCGACAGGTGCCTCTGCGGCCAAAAGCC
ACGTGTATAAGATACACCTGCAAAGGCGGCACAACCCCAGTGCCACGTTGTGAGTTGGATAGTTGTGGAA
AGAGTCAAATGGCTCTCCTCAAGCGTATTCAACAAGGGGCTGAAGGATGCCCAGAAGGTACCCCATTGTA
TGGGATCTGATCTGGGGCCTCGGTGCACATGCTTTACATGTGTTTAGTCGAGGTTAAAAAAACGTCTAGG
CCCCCCGAACCACGGGGACGTGGTTTTCCTTTGAAAAACACGATGATAATATGGCCACAACCATGGTGAG
CAAGGGCGAGGAGCTGTTCACCGGGGTGGTGCCCATCCTGGTCGAGCTGGACGGCGACGTAAACGGCCAC
AAGTTCAGCGTGTCCGGCGAGGGCGAGGGCGATGCCACCTACGGCAAGCTGACCCTGAAGTTCATCTGCA
CCACCGGCAAGCTGCCCGTGCCCTGGCCCACCCTCGTGACCACCCTGACCTACGGCGTGCAGTGCTTCAG
CCGCTACCCCGACCACATGAAGCAGCACGACTTCTTCAAGTCCGCCATGCCCGAAGGCTACGTCCAGGAG
CGCACCATCTTCTTCAAGGACGACGGCAACTACAAGACCCGCGCCGAGGTGAAGTTCGAGGGCGACACCC
TGGTGAACCGCATCGAGCTGAAGGGCATCGACTTCAAGGAGGACGGCAACATCCTGGGGCACAAGCTGGA
GTACAACTACAACAGCCACAACGTCTATATCATGGCCGACAAGCAGAAGAACGGCATCAAGGTGAACTTC
AAGATCCGCCACAACATCGAGGACGGCAGCGTGCAGCTCGCCGACCACTACCAGCAGAACACCCCCATCG
GCGACGGCCCCGTGCTGCTGCCCGACAACCACTACCTGAGCACCCAGTCCGCCCTGAGCAAAGACCCCAA
CGAGAAGCGCGATCACATGGTCCTGCTGGAGTTCGTGACCGCCGCCGGGATCACTCTCGGCATGGACGAG
CTGTACAAGTAAGTCGACGATAAAATAAAAGATTTTATTTAGTCTCCAGAAAAAGGGGGGAATGAAAGAC
CCCACCTGTAGGTTTGGCAAGCTAGCTTAAGTAACGCCATTTTGCAAGGCATGGAAAAATACATAACTGA
GAATAGAGAAGTTCAGATCAAGGTCAGGAACAGATGGAACAGCTGAATATGGGCCAAACAGGATATCTGT
GGTAAGCAGTTCCTGCCCCGGCTCAGGGCCAAGAACAGATGGAACAGCTGAATATGGGCCAAACAGGATA
TCTGTGGTAAGCAGTTCCTGCCCCGGCTCAGGGCCAAGAACAGATGGTCCCCAGATGCGGTCCAGCCCTC
AGCAGTTTCTAGAGAACCATCAGATGTTTCCAGGGTGCCCCAAGGACCTGAAATGACCCTGTGCCTTATT
TGAACTAACCAATCAGTTCGCTTCTCGCTTCTGTTCGCGCGCTTCTGCTCCCCGAGCTCAATAAAAGAGC
CCACAACCCCTCACTCGGGGCGCCAGTCCTCCGATTGACTGAGTCGCCCGGGTACCCGTGTATCCAATAA
ACCCTCTTGCAGTTGCATCCGACTTGTGGTCTCGCTGTTCCTTGGGAGGGTCTCCTCTGAGTGATTGACT
ACCCGTCAGCGGGGGTCTTTCACATGCAGCATGTATCAAAATTAATTTGGTTTTTTTTCTTAAGTATTTA
CATTAAATGGCCATAGTTGCATTAATGAATCGGCCAACGCGCGGGGAGAGGCGGTTTGCGTATTGGGCGC
TCTTCCGCTTCCTCGCTCACTGACTCGCTGCGCTCGGTCGTTCGGCTGCGGCGAGCGGTATCAGCTCACT
CAAAGGCGGTAATACGGTTATCCACAGAATCAGGGGATAACGCAGGAAAGAACATGTGAGCAAAAGGCCA
GCAAAAGGCCAGGAACCGTAAAAAGGCCGCGTTGCTGGCGTTTTTCCATAGGCTCCGCCCCCCTGACGAG
CATCACAAAAATCGACGCTCAAGTCAGAGGTGGCGAAACCCGACAGGACTATAAAGATACCAGGCGTTTC
CCCCTGGAAGCTCCCTCGTGCGCTCTCCTGTTCCGACCCTGCCGCTTACCGGATACCTGTCCGCCTTTCT
CCCTTCGGGAAGCGTGGCGCTTTCTCATAGCTCACGCTGTAGGTATCTCAGTTCGGTGTAGGTCGTTCGC
TCCAAGCTGGGCTGTGTGCACGAACCCCCCGTTCAGCCCGACCGCTGCGCCTTATCCGGTAACTATCGTC
TTGAGTCCAACCCGGTAAGACACGACTTATCGCCACTGGCAGCAGCCACTGGTAACAGGATTAGCAGAGC
GAGGTATGTAGGCGGTGCTACAGAGTTCTTGAAGTGGTGGCCTAACTACGGCTACACTAGAAGAACAGTA
TTTGGTATCTGCGCTCTGCTGAAGCCAGTTACCTTCGGAAAAAGAGTTGGTAGCTCTTGATCCGGCAAAC
AAACCACCGCTGGTAGCGGTGGTTTTTTTGTTTGCAAGCAGCAGATTACGCGCAGAAAAAAAGGATCTCA
AGAAGATCCTTTGATCTTTTCTACGGGGTCTGACGCTCAGTGGAACGAAAACTCACGTTAAGGGATTTTG
GTCATGAGATTATCAAAAAGGATCTTCACCTAGATCCTTTTGCGGCCGGCCGCAAATCAATCTAAAGTAT
ATATGAGTAAACTTGGTCTGACAGTTACCAATGCTTAATCAGTGAGGCACCTATCTCAGCGATCTGTCTA
TTTCGTTCATCCATAGTTGCCTGACTCCCCGTCGTGTAGATAACTACGATACGGGAGGGCTTACCATCTG
GCCCCAGTGCTGCAATGATACCGCGAGACCCACGCTCACCGGCTCCAGATTTATCAGCAATAAACCAGCC
AGCCGGAAGGGCCGAGCGCAGAAGTGGTCCTGCAACTTTATCCGCCTCCATCCAGTCTATTAATTGTTGC
CGGGAAGCTAGAGTAAGTAGTTCGCCAGTTAATAGTTTGCGCAACGTTGTTGCCATTGCTACAGGCATCG
TGGTGTCACGCTCGTCGTTTGGTATGGCTTCATTCAGCTCCGGTTCCCAACGATCAAGGCGAGTTACATG
ATCCCCCATGTTGTGCAAAAAAGCGGTTAGCTCCTTCGGTCCTCCGATCGTTGTCAGAAGTAAGTTGGCC
GCAGTGTTATCACTCATGGTTATGGCAGCACTGCATAATTCTCTTACTGTCATGCCATCCGTAAGATGCT
TTTCTGTGACTGGTGAGTACTCAACCAAGTCATTCTGAGAATAGTGTATGCGGCGACCGAGTTGCTCTTG
CCCGGCGTCAATACGGGATAATACCGCGCCACATAGCAGAACTTTAAAAGTGCTCATCATTGGAAAACGT
TCTTCGGGGCGAAAACTCTCAAGGATCTTACCGCTGTTGAGATCCAGTTCGATGTAACCCACTCGTGCAC
CCAACTGATCTTCAGCATCTTTTACTTTCACCAGCGTTTCTGGGTGAGCAAAAACAGGAAGGCAAAATGC
CGCAAAAAAGGGAATAAGGGCGACACGGAAATGTTGAATACTCATACTCTTCCTTTTTCAATATTATTGA
AGCATTTATCAGGGTTATTGTCTCATGAGCGGATACATATTTGAATGTATTTAGAAAAATAAACAAATAG
GGGTTCCGCGCACATTTCCCCGAAAAGTGCCACCTGCATAATGAAAGACCCCACCTGTAGGTTTGGCAAG
CTAGCTTAAGTAACGCCATTTTGCAAGGCATGGAAAAATACATAACTGAGAATAGAAAAGTTCAGATCAA
GGTCAGGAACAGATGGAACAGCTGAATATGGGCCAAACAGGATATCTGTGGTAAGCAGTTCCTGCCCCGG
CTCAGGGCCAAGAACAGATGGAACAGCTGAATATGGGCCAAACAGGATATCTGTGGTAAGCAGTTCCTGC
CCCGGCTCAGGGCCAAGAACAGATGGTCCCCAGATGCGGTCCAGCCCTCAGCAGTTTCTAGAGAACCATC
AGATGTTTCCAGGGTGCCCCAAGGACCTGAAATGACCCTGTGCCTTATTTGAACTAACCAATCAGTTCGC
TTCTCGCTTCTGTTCGCGCGCTTCTGCTCCCCGAGCTCAATAAAAGAGCCCACAACCCCTCACTCGGCGC
GCCAGTCCTCCGATTGACTGAGTCGCCCGGGTACCCGTGTATCCAATAAACCCTCTTGCAGTTGCATCCG
ACTTGTGGTCTCGCTGTTCCTTGGGAGGGTCTCCTCTGAGTGATTGACTACCCGTCAGCGGGGGTCTTTC
ATTTGGGGGCTCGTCCGGGATCGGGAGACCCCTGCCCAGGGACCACCGACCCACCACCGGGAGGTAAGCT
GGCCAGCAACTTATCTGTGTCTGTCCGATTGTCTAGTGTCTATGACTGATTTTATGCGCCTGCGTCGGTA
CTAGTTAGCTAACTAGCTCTGTATCTGGCGGACCCGTGGTGGAACTGACGAGTTCGGAACACCCGGCCGC
AACCCTGGGAGACGTCCCAGGGACTTCGGGGGCCGTTTTTGTGGCCCGACCTGAGTCCAAAAATCCCGAT
CGTTTTGGACTCTTTGGTGCACCCCCCTAATAGGAGGGATATGTGGTTCTGGTAGGAGACGAGAACCTAA
AACAGTTCCCGCCTCCGTCTGAATTTTTGCTTTCGGTTTGGGACCGAAGCCGCGCCGCGCGTCTTGTCTG
CTGCAGCATCGTTCTGTGTTGTCTCTGTCTGACTGTGTTTCTGTATTTGTCTGAAAATTAGGGCCAGACT
GTTACCACTCCCTTAAGTTTGACCTTAGGTCACTGGAAAGATGTCGAGCGGATCGCTCACAACCAGTCGG
TAGATGTCAAGAAGAGACGTTGGGTTACCTTCTGCTCTGCAGAATGGCCAACCTTTAACGTCGGATGGCC
GCGAGACGGCACCTTTAACCGAGACCTCATCACCCAGGTTAAGATCAAGGTCTTTTCACCTGGCCCGCAT
GGACACCCAGACCAGGTCCCCTACATCGTGACCTGGGAAGCCTTGGCTTTTGACCCCCCTCCCTGGGTCA
AGCCCTTTGTACACCCTAAGCCTCCGCCTCCTCTTCCTCCATCCGCCCCGTCTCTCCCCCTTGAACCTCC
TCGTTCGACCCCGCCTCGATCCTCCCTTTATCCAGCCCTCACTCCTTCTCTAGGCGCCCCCATATGGCCA
TATGAGATCTTATATGGGGCACCCCCGCCCCTTGTAAACTTCCCTGACCCTGACATGACAAGAGTTACTA
ACAGCCCCTCTCTCCAAGCTCACTTACAGGCTCTCTACTTAGTCCAGCACGAAGTCTGGAGACCTCTGGC
GGCAGCCTACCAAGAACAACTGGACCGACCGGTGGTACCTCACCCTTACCGAGTCGGCGACACAGTGTGG
GTCCGCCGACACCAGACTAAGAACCTAGAACCTCGCTGGAAAGGACCTTACACAGTCCTGCTGACCACCC
CCACCGCCCTCAAAGTAGACGGCATCGCAGCTTGGATACACGCCGCCCACGTGAAGGCTGCCGACCCCGG
GGGTGGACCATCCTCTAGACTGCCGGATCTAGCTAGTTAATTAAGGATCCCAGTGTGGTGGTACGGGAAT
TCCTGCAGCCACCATGGCCAGTGATACCCCAGGTTTCTACATGGACAAACTTAATAAATACCGCCAGATG
CACGGAGTAGCCATTACGTATAAAGAACTTAGTACTTCGGGACCTCCACATGACAGAAGGTTTACATTTC
AAGTTTTAATAGATGAGAAGGAATTTCCAGAAGCCAAAGGTAGATCAAAGCAGGAGGCAAGAAACGCTGC
AGCCAAATTAGCTGTTGATATACTTGATAACGAAAACAAGGTGGATTGTCACACGAGTGCATCTGAGCAA
GGCTTGTTCGTTGGTAACTACATAGGCCTTGTCAATAGCTTTGCCCAGAAGAAAAAGCTGTCTGTAAATT
ATGAACAGTGTGAGCCCAACTCTGAGTTGCCTCAAAGATTTATTTGTAAATGCAAAATTGGGCAGACAAT
GTATGGTACTGGTTCAGGTGTCACCAAACAGGAGGCAAAGCAGTTGGCTGCGAAAGAAGCCTATCAGAAG
CTGTTAAAGAGCCCGCCGAAAACTGCCGGAACATCCTCTAGCGTTGTCACATCTACATTCAGTGGCTTTT
CCAGCAGCTCGTCTATGACAAGTAATGGTGTTTCCCAGTCAGCACCTGGAAGTTTTTCCTCAGAGAACGT
GTTTACGAACGGTCTCGGAGAAAATAAAAGGAAATCAGGAGTAAAAGTATCCCCTGATGATGTGCAAAGA
AATAAATATACCTTGGACGCCAGGTTTAACAGCGATTTTGAAGACATAGAAGAAATTGGCTTAGGTGGAT
TTGGTCAAGTTTTCAAAGCGAAACACAGAATTGATGGAAAGAGATACGCTATTAAGCGCGTTAAATATAA
CACGGAGAAGGCGGAGCACGAAGTACAAGCGCTGGCAGAACTCAATCACGTCAACATTGTCCAATACCAT
AGTTGTTGGGAGGGAGTTGACTATGATCCTGAGCACAGCATGAGTGATACAAGTCGATACAAAACCCGGT
GCCTCTTTATTCAAATGGAATTCTGTGATAAAGGAACTTTGGAGCAATGGATGAGAAACAGAAATCAGAG
TAAAGTGGACAAAGCTTTGATTTTGGACTTATATGAACAAATCGTGACCGGAGTGGAGTATATACACTCG
AAAGGGTTAATTCACAGAGATCTTAAGCCAGGTAATATATTTTTAGTAGATGAAAGACACATTAAGATCG
GAGACTTTGGCCTTGCAACAGCCCTGGAAAATGATGGAAAATCCCGAACAAGGAGAACAGGAACTCTTCA
ATACATGAGTCCAGAACAGTTATTTTTAAAGCACTATGGAAAAGAAGTGGACATCTTTGCTTTGGGCCTT
ATTCTAGCTGAACTTCTTCACACGTGCTTCACGGAGTCAGAGAAAATAAAGTTTTTCGAAAGTCTAAGAA
AAGGCGACTTCTCTAATGATATATTCGACAACAAAGAAAAAAGCCTTCTAAAAAAACTACTCTCAGAGAA
ACCCAAGGACCGACCTGAGACATCTGAAATCCTGAAGACCTTGGCTGAATGGAGGAACATCTCAGAGAAA
AAGAAAAGAAACACATGTTGCAGGCCTCGACTCGGTCGCGAGGCCAAGGCCGACTACAAAGACCATGACG
GTGATTATAAAGATCATGACATCGACTACAAGGATGACGATGACAAGTAGTGACTGCGGCCGCTACGTAA
ATTCCGCCCCCCCCCC
